Addgene plasmid #11811: pcDNA3-Casp2-Flag
Depositing lab: Guy Salvesen.
Backbone
  Vector backbone: pcDNA3
  Backbone manufacturer: Invitrogen
  Backbone size w/o insert (bp): 5446
  Vector type: Mammalian Expression
  Selectable markers: Neomycin (select with G418)
Growth in bacteria
  Bacterial resistance: Ampicillin, 100 μg/mL
  Growth temperature: 37°C
  Growth strain: DH5alpha
  Copy number: High Copy
Gene/Insert
  Gene/Insert name: Caspase-2
  Species: H. sapiens (human)
  Insert size (bp): 1433
  Entrez Gene: CASP2 (a.k.a. CASP-2, ICH1, MRT80, NEDD-2, NEDD2, PPP1R57)
  Tag / fusion protein: FLAG (C terminal on insert)
  Cloning method: Restriction Enzyme; 5′ cloning site Don't know (unknown if destroyed); 3′ cloning site Don't know (unknown if destroyed)
  Sequencing primers: 5′ T7
Terms and licenses: Academic/Nonprofit Terms; Industry Terms: Not Available to Industry
How to cite: pcDNA3-Casp2-Flag was a gift from Guy Salvesen (Addgene plasmid # 11811 ; http://n2t.net/addgene:11811 ; RRID:Addgene_11811)
