[The description below was written by a language model from this plasmid's Addgene catalogue record and pLannotate feature annotations shown in this document.]
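Description:
pcDNA3-Casp2-Flag is a mammalian expression plasmid built on the Invitrogen pcDNA3 backbone and carrying human caspase-2 (CASP2, also known as ICH1 or NEDD2) with a C-terminal FLAG epitope tag. It is maintained in E. coli as a high-copy plasmid through a ColE1/pUC-type origin and selected with ampicillin via the β-lactamase gene. An f1 phage origin is also present. For selection in mammalian cells, an SV40 early promoter drives the neomycin phosphotransferase gene, terminated by an SV40 polyadenylation signal, which allows G418 selection of stable transfectants. The sequenced record is about 6.75 kb.

The expression cassette consists of the human cytomegalovirus immediate-early enhancer and promoter, the caspase-2 open reading frame followed closely by the FLAG tag, and the bovine growth hormone polyadenylation signal. A T7 promoter sits upstream of the insert and an inverted SP6 promoter lies downstream. These standard pcDNA3 elements serve as sequencing primer sites, and T7 can also support in vitro transcription of the insert. The restriction sites used for cloning are not recorded. Several short annotated fragments (a truncated HIV-1 LTR piece, a ble fragment, lacI and bom remnants) look like backbone residue or similarity hits rather than functional parts.

Caspase-2 is an apoptotic protease that is activated in the PIDDosome complex with PIDD1 and CRADD in response to genotoxic stress. The record does not state a specific application, but the design suits transient or stable overexpression of caspase-2 in mammalian cells, with the FLAG tag allowing detection or immunoprecipitation.
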