Features (pLannotate 1.2.2; 22 found; start..end, strand, type, name):
      1..380     +  enhancer       CMV enhancer: human cytomegalovirus immediate early enhancer
    381..584     +  promoter       CMV promoter: human cytomegalovirus (CMV) immediate early promoter
    580..613     +  LTR            5' LTR (truncated) (fragment): truncated 5' long terminal repeat (LTR) from HIV-1
    629..647     +  promoter       T7 promoter: promoter for bacteriophage T7 RNA polymerase
    716..2020    +  CDS            CASP2: CASP2_HUMAN - Also known as ICH1, NEDD2. Experimental evidence at protein level: Swiss-Prot protein existence level 1. Involved in the activation cascade of caspases responsible for apoptosis execution. Might function by either activating some proteins required for cell death or inactivating proteins necessary for cell survival (PubMed:15073321). Associates with PIDD1 and CRADD to form the PIDDosome, a complex that activates CASP2 and triggers apoptosis in response to genotoxic stress (PubMed:15073321). From Homo sapiens (Human).
   2030..2050    +  CDS            FLAG (fragment): FLAG® epitope tag, followed by an enterokinase cleavage site
   2069..2087    -  promoter       SP6 promoter: promoter for bacteriophage SP6 RNA polymerase
   2113..2337    +  polyA_signal   bGH poly(A) signal: bovine growth hormone polyadenylation signal
   2341..2362    +  promoter       SV40 promoter (fragment): SV40 enhancer and early promoter
   2383..2811    +  rep_origin     f1 ori (sequence partly withheld): f1 bacteriophage origin of replication; arrow indicates direction of (+) strand synthesis
   2825..3154    +  promoter       SV40 promoter: SV40 enhancer and early promoter
   3221..4012    +  CDS            neo: KKA2_KLEPN - Also known as kan, nptII. Experimental evidence at protein level: Swiss-Prot protein existence level 1. Resistance to kanamycin, neomycin, paromomycin, ribostamycin, butirosin and gentamicin B. From Klebsiella pneumoniae.
   4036..4194    +  CDS            ble (fragment): BLE_KLEPN - Experimental evidence at protein level: Swiss-Prot protein existence level 1. Binding protein with a strong affinity to the bleomycin family of antibiotics. Binds to CL990; an antimitotic-antibiotic compound. From Klebsiella pneumoniae.
   4189..4310    +  polyA_signal   SV40 poly(A) signal: SV40 polyadenylation signal
   4383..4399    -  protein_bind   lac operator: The lac repressor binds to the lac operator to inhibit transcription in E. coli. This inhibition can be relieved by adding lactose or isopropyl-β-D-thiogalactopyranoside (IPTG). lac repressor encoded by lacI
   4407..4437    -  promoter       lac promoter: promoter for the E. coli lac operon
   4452..4473    -  protein_bind   CAP binding site: CAP binding activates transcription in the presence of cAMP. E. coli catabolite activator protein
   4486..4578    -  CDS            lacI (fragment): lac repressor; lacI; The lac repressor binds to the lac operator to inhibit transcription in E. coli. This inhibition can be relieved by adding lactose or isopropyl-β-D-thiogalactopyranoside (IPTG).
   4761..5349    -  rep_origin     ori: high-copy-number ColE1/pMB1/pBR322/pUC origin of replication
   5520..6380    -  CDS            AmpR: β-lactamase; bla; confers resistance to ampicillin, carbenicillin, and related antibiotics
   6381..6485    -  promoter       AmpR promoter: bla
   6544..6596    -  misc_feature   bom (fragment): basis of mobility region from pBR322
>Addgene plasmid #11811 | pcDNA3-Casp2-Flag | addgene full sequence | sequence record 299764 | Addgene NGS Result
GACATTGATTATTGACTAGTTATTAATAGTAATCAATTACGGGGTCATTAGTTCATAGCCCATATATGGA
GTTCCGCGTTACATAACTTACGGTAAATGGCCCGCCTGGCTGACCGCCCAACGACCCCCGCCCATTGACG
TCAATAATGACGTATGTTCCCATAGTAACGCCAATAGGGACTTTCCATTGACGTCAATGGGTGGAGTATT
TACGGTAAACTGCCCACTTGGCAGTACATCAAGTGTATCATATGCCAAGTACGCCCCCTATTGACGTCAA
TGACGGTAAATGGCCCGCCTGGCATTATGCCCAGTACATGACCTTATGGGACTTTCCTACTTGGCAGTAC
ATCTACGTATTAGTCATCGCTATTACCATGGTGATGCGGTTTTGGCAGTACATCAATGGGCGTGGATAGC
GGTTTGACTCACGGGGATTTCCAAGTCTCCACCCCATTGACGTCAATGGGAGTTTGTTTTGGCACCAAAA
TCAACGGGACTTTCCAAAATGTCGTAACAACTCCGCCCCATTGACGCAAATGGGCGGTAGGCGTGTACGG
TGGGAGGTCTATATAAGCAGAGCTCTCTGGCTAACTAGAGAACCCACTGCTTACTGGCTTATCGAAATTA
ATACGACTCACTATAGGGAGACCCAAGCTTGGTACCGAGCTCGGATCCACTAGTAACGGCCGCCAGTGTG
CTGGAATTCGCCACCATGGCCGCTGACAGGGGACGCAGGATATTGGGAGTGTGTGGCATGCATCCTCATC
ATCAGGAAACTCTAAAAAAGAACCGAGTGGTGCTAGCCAAACAGCTGTTGTTGAGCGAATTGTTAGAACA
TCTTCTGGAGAAGGACATCATCACCTTGGAAATGAGGGAGCTCATCCAGGCCAAAGTGGGCAGTTTCAGC
CAGAATGTGGAACTCCTCAACTTGCTGCCTAAGAGGGGTCCCCAAGCTTTTGATGCCTTCTGTGAAGCAC
TGAGGGAGACCAAGCAAGGCCACCTGGAGGATATGTTGCTCACCACCCTTTCTGGGCTTCAGCATGTACT
CCCACCGTTGAGCTGTGACTACGACTTGAGTCTCCCTTTTCCGGTGTGTGAGTCCTGTCCCCTTTACAAG
AAGCTCCGCCTGTCGACAGATACTGTGGAACACTCCCTAGACAATAAAGATGGTCCTGTCTGCCTTCAGG
TGAAGCCTTGCACTCCTGAATTTTATCAAACACACTTCCAGCTGGCATATAGGTTGCAGTCTCGGCCTCG
TGGCCTAGCACTGGTGTTGAGCAATGTGCACTTCACTGGAGAGAAAGAACTGGAATTTCGCTCTGGAGGG
GATGTGGACCACAGTACTCTAGTCACCCTCTTCAAGCTTTTGGGCTATGACGTCCATGTTCTATGTGACC
AGACTGCACAGGAAATGCAAGAGAAACTGCAGAATTTTGCACAGTTACCTGCACACCGAGTCACGGACTC
CTGCATCGTGGCACTCCTCTCGCATGGTGTGGAGGGCGCCATCTATGGTGTGGATGGGAAACTGCTCCAG
CTCCAAGAGGTTTTTCAGCTCTTTGACAACGCCAACTGCCCAAGCCTACAGAACAAACCAAAAATGTTCT
TCATCCAGGCCTGCCGTGGAGATGAGACTGATCGTGGGGTTGACCAACAAGATGGAAAGAACCACGCAGG
ATCCCCTGGGTGCGAGGAGAGTGATGCCGGTAAAGAAAAGTTGCCGAAGATGAGACTGCCCACGCGCTCA
GACATGATATGCGGCTATGCCTGCCTCAAAGGGACTGCCGCCATGCGGAACACCAAACGAGGTTCCTGGT
ACATCGAGGCTCTTGCTCAAGTGTTTTCTGAGCGGGCTTGTGATATGCACGTGGCCGACATGCTGGTTAA
GGTGAACGCACTTATCAAGGATCGGGAAGGTTATGCTCCTGGCACAGAATTCCACCGGTGCAAGGAGATG
TCTGAATACTGCAGCACTCTGTGCCGCCACCTCTACCTGTTCCCAGGACACCCTCCCACACTCGAGGACT
ACAAGGACGACGATGACAAGTGATCTAGAGGGCCCTATTCTATAGTGTCACCTAAATGCTAGAGCTCGCT
GATCAGCCTCGACTGTGCCTTCTAGTTGCCAGCCATCTGTTGTTTGCCCCTCCCCCGTGCCTTCCTTGAC
CCTGGAAGGTGCCACTCCCACTGTCCTTTCCTAATAAAATGAGGAAATTGCATCGCATTGTCTGAGTAGG
TGTCATTCTATTCTGGGGGGTGGGGTGGGGCAGGACAGCAAGGGGGAGGATTGGGAAGACAATAGCAGGC
ATGCTGGGGATGCGGTGGGCTCTATGGCTTCTGAGGCGGAAAGAACCAGCTGGGGCTCTAGGGGGTATCC
CC
[124 nt withheld, positions 2383-2506]
C
[91 nt withheld, positions 2508-2598]
A
[49 nt withheld, positions 2600-2648]
CCTTTGACGTTGGAGTCCACGTTCTTT
[37 nt withheld, positions 2676-2712]
ACCCTATCTCGGTCTATTCTTTTGATTTATAAGGGATTTTGCCGATTTCGGCCTATTGGTTAAAAAATGA
GCTGATTTAACAAAAATTTAACGCGAATTAATTCTGTGGAATGTGTGTCAGTTAGGGTGTGGAAAGTCCC
CAGGCTCCCCAGCAGGCAGAAGTATGCAAAGCATGCATCTCAATTAGTCAGCAACCAGGTGTGGAAAGTC
CCCAGGCTCCCCAGCAGGCAGAAGTATGCAAAGCATGCATCTCAATTAGTCAGCAACCATAGTCCCGCCC
CTAACTCCGCCCATCCCGCCCCTAACTCCGCCCAGTTCCGCCCATTCTCCGCCCCATGGCTGACTAATTT
TTTTTATTTATGCAGAGGCCGAGGCCGCCTCTGCCTCTGAGCTATTCCAGAAGTAGTGAGGAGGCTTTTT
TGGAGGCCTAGGCTTTTGCAAAAAGCTCCCGGGAGCTTGTATATCCATTTTCGGATCTGATCAAGAGACA
GGATGAGGATCGTTTCGCATGATTGAACAAGATGGATTGCACGCAGGTTCTCCGGCCGCTTGGGTGGAGA
GGCTATTCGGCTATGACTGGGCACAACAGACAATCGGCTGCTCTGATGCCGCCGTGTTCCGGCTGTCAGC
GCAGGGGCGCCCGGTTCTTTTTGTCAAGACCGACCTGTCCGGTGCCCTGAATGAACTGCAGGACGAGGCA
GCGCGGCTATCGTGGCTGGCCACGACGGGCGTTCCTTGCGCAGCTGTGCTCGACGTTGTCACTGAAGCGG
GAAGGGACTGGCTGCTATTGGGCGAAGTGCCGGGGCAGGATCTCCTGTCATCTCACCTTGCTCCTGCCGA
GAAAGTATCCATCATGGCTGATGCAATGCGGCGGCTGCATACGCTTGATCCGGCTACCTGCCCATTCGAC
CACCAAGCGAAACATCGCATCGAGCGAGCACGTACTCGGATGGAAGCCGGTCTTGTCGATCAGGATGATC
TGGACGAAGAGCATCAGGGGCTCGCGCCAGCCGAACTGTTCGCCAGGCTCAAGGCGCGCATGCCCGACGG
CGAGGATCTCGTCGTGACCCATGGCGATGCCTGCTTGCCGAATATCATGGTGGAAAATGGCCGCTTTTCT
GGATTCATCGACTGTGGCCGGCTGGGTGTGGCGGACCGCTATCAGGACATAGCGTTGGCTACCCGTGATA
TTGCTGAAGAGCTTGGCGGCGAATGGGCTGACCGCTTCCTCGTGCTTTACGGTATCGCCGCTCCCGATTC
GCAGCGCATCGCCTTCTATCGCCTTCTTGACGAGTTCTTCTGAGCGGGACTCTGGGGTTCGAAATGACCG
ACCAAGCGACGCCCAACCTGCCATCACGAGATTTCGATTCCACCGCCGCCTTCTATGAAAGGTTGGGCTT
CGGAATCGTTTTCCGGGACGCCGGCTGGATGATCCTCCAGCGCGGGGATCTCATGCTGGAGTTCTTCGCC
CACCCCAACTTGTTTATTGCAGCTTATAATGGTTACAAATAAAGCAATAGCATCACAAATTTCACAAATA
AAGCATTTTTTTCACTGCATTCTAGTTGTGGTTTGTCCAAACTCATCAATGTATCTTATCATGTCTGTAT
ACCGTCGACCTCTAGCTAGAGCTTGGCGTAATCATGGTCATAGCTGTTTCCTGTGTGAAATTGTTATCCG
CTCACAATTCCACACAACATACGAGCCGGAAGCATAAAGTGTAAAGCCTGGGGTGCCTAATGAGTGAGCT
AACTCACATTAATTGCGTTGCGCTCACTGCCCGCTTTCCAGTCGGGAAACCTGTCGTGCCAGCTGCATTA
ATGAATCGGCCAACGCGCGGGGAGAGGCGGTTTGCGTATTGGGCGCTCTTCCGCTTCCTCGCTCACTGAC
TCGCTGCGCTCGGTCGTTCGGCTGCGGCGAGCGGTATCAGCTCACTCAAAGGCGGTAATACGGTTATCCA
CAGAATCAGGGGATAACGCAGGAAAGAACATGTGAGCAAAAGGCCAGCAAAAGGCCAGGAACCGTAAAAA
GGCCGCGTTGCTGGCGTTTTTCCATAGGCTCCGCCCCCCTGACGAGCATCACAAAAATCGACGCTCAAGT
CAGAGGTGGCGAAACCCGACAGGACTATAAAGATACCAGGCGTTTCCCCCTGGAAGCTCCCTCGTGCGCT
CTCCTGTTCCGACCCTGCCGCTTACCGGATACCTGTCCGCCTTTCTCCCTTCGGGAAGCGTGGCGCTTTC
TCATAGCTCACGCTGTAGGTATCTCAGTTCGGTGTAGGTCGTTCGCTCCAAGCTGGGCTGTGTGCACGAA
CCCCCCGTTCAGCCCGACCGCTGCGCCTTATCCGGTAACTATCGTCTTGAGTCCAACCCGGTAAGACACG
ACTTATCGCCACTGGCAGCAGCCACTGGTAACAGGATTAGCAGAGCGAGGTATGTAGGCGGTGCTACAGA
GTTCTTGAAGTGGTGGCCTAACTACGGCTACACTAGAAGAACAGTATTTGGTATCTGCGCTCTGCTGAAG
CCAGTTACCTTCGGAAAAAGAGTTGGTAGCTCTTGATCCGGCAAACAAACCACCGCTGGTAGCGGTGGTT
TTTTTGTTTGCAAGCAGCAGATTACGCGCAGAAAAAAAGGATCTCAAGAAGATCCTTTGATCTTTTCTAC
GGGGTCTGACGCTCAGTGGAACGAAAACTCACGTTAAGGGATTTTGGTCATGAGATTATCAAAAAGGATC
TTCACCTAGATCCTTTTAAATTAAAAATGAAGTTTTAAATCAATCTAAAGTATATATGAGTAAACTTGGT
CTGACAGTTACCAATGCTTAATCAGTGAGGCACCTATCTCAGCGATCTGTCTATTTCGTTCATCCATAGT
TGCCTGACTCCCCGTCGTGTAGATAACTACGATACGGGAGGGCTTACCATCTGGCCCCAGTGCTGCAATG
ATACCGCGAGACCCACGCTCACCGGCTCCAGATTTATCAGCAATAAACCAGCCAGCCGGAAGGGCCGAGC
GCAGAAGTGGTCCTGCAACTTTATCCGCCTCCATCCAGTCTATTAATTGTTGCCGGGAAGCTAGAGTAAG
TAGTTCGCCAGTTAATAGTTTGCGCAACGTTGTTGCCATTGCTACAGGCATCGTGGTGTCACGCTCGTCG
TTTGGTATGGCTTCATTCAGCTCCGGTTCCCAACGATCAAGGCGAGTTACATGATCCCCCATGTTGTGCA
AAAAAGCGGTTAGCTCCTTCGGTCCTCCGATCGTTGTCAGAAGTAAGTTGGCCGCAGTGTTATCACTCAT
GGTTATGGCAGCACTGCATAATTCTCTTACTGTCATGCCATCCGTAAGATGCTTTTCTGTGACTGGTGAG
TACTCAACCAAGTCATTCTGAGAATAGTGTATGCGGCGACCGAGTTGCTCTTGCCCGGCGTCAATACGGG
ATAATACCGCGCCACATAGCAGAACTTTAAAAGTGCTCATCATTGGAAAACGTTCTTCGGGGCGAAAACT
CTCAAGGATCTTACCGCTGTTGAGATCCAGTTCGATGTAACCCACTCGTGCACCCAACTGATCTTCAGCA
TCTTTTACTTTCACCAGCGTTTCTGGGTGAGCAAAAACAGGAAGGCAAAATGCCGCAAAAAAGGGAATAA
GGGCGACACGGAAATGTTGAATACTCATACTCTTCCTTTTTCAATATTATTGAAGCATTTATCAGGGTTA
TTGTCTCATGAGCGGATACATATTTGAATGTATTTAGAAAAATAAACAAATAGGGGTTCCGCGCACATTT
CCCCGAAAAGTGCCACCTGACGTCGACGGATCGGGAGATCTCCCGATCCCCTATGGTGCACTCTCAGTAC
AATCTGCTCTGATGCCGCATAGTTAAGCCAGTATCTGCTCCCTGCTTGTGTGTTGGAGGTCGCTGAGTAG
TGCGCGAGCAAAATTTAAGCTACAACAAGGCAAGGCTTGACCGACAATTGCATGAAGAATCTGCTTAGGG
TTAGGCGTTTTGCGCTGCTTCGCGATGTACGGGCCAGATATACGCGTT
