>Addgene plasmid #11811 | pcDNA3-Casp2-Flag | depositor partial sequence | sequence record 7066 | Author sequence
ATACGACTCATTATAGGGAGACCCAAGCTTGGTACCGAGCTCGGATCCACTAGTAACGGCCGCCAGTGTG
CTGGAATTCGCCACCATGGCCGCTGACAGGGGACGCAGGATATTGGGAGTGTGTGGCATGCATCCTCATC
ATCAGGAAACTCTAAAAAAGAACCGAGTGGTGCTAGCCAAACAGCTGTTGTTGAGCGAATTGTTAGAACA
TCTTCTGGAGAAGGACATCATCACCTTGGAAATGAGGGAGCTCATCCAGGCCAAAGTGGGCAGTTTCAGC
CAGAATGTGGAACTCCTCAACTTGCTGCCTAAGAGGGGTCCCCAAGCTTTTGATGCCTTCTGTGAAGCAC
TGAGGGAGACCAAGCAAGGCCACCTGGAGGATATGTTGCTCACCACCCTTTCTGGGCTTCAGCATGTACT
CCCACCGTTGAGCTGTGACTACGACTTGAGTCTCCCTTTTCCGGTGTGTGAGTCCTGTCCCCTTTACAAG
AAGCTCCGCCTGTCGACAGATACTGTGGAACACTCCCTAGACAATAAAGATGGTCCTGTCTGCCTTCAGG
TGAAGCCTTGCACTCCTGAATTTTATCAAACACACTTCCAGCTGGCATATAGGTTGCAGTCTCGGCCTCG
TGGCCTAGCACTGGTGTTGAGCAATGTGCACTTCACTGGAGAGAAAGAACTGGAATTTCGCTCTGGAGGG
GATGTGGACCACAGTACTCTAGTCACCCTCTTCAAGCTTTTGGGCTATGACGTCCATGTTCTATGTGACC
AGACTGCACAGGAAATGCAAGAGAAACTGCAGAATTTTGCACAGTTACCTGCACACCGAGTCACGGACTC
CTGCATCGTGGCACTCCTCTCGCATGGTGTGGAGGGCGCCATCTATGGTGTGGATGGGAAACTGCTCCAG
CTCCAAGAGGTTTTTCAGCTCTTTGACAACGCCAACTGCCCAAGCCTACAGAACAAACCAAAAATGTTCT
TCATCCAGGCCTGCCGTGGAGATGAGACTGATCGTGGGGTTGACCAACAAGATGGAAAGAACCACGCAGG
ATCCCCTGGGTGCGAGGAGAGTGATGCCGGTAAAGAAAAGTTGCCGAAGATGAGACTGCCCACGCGCTCA
GACATGATATGCGGCTATGCCTGCCTCAAAGGGACTGCCGCCATGCGGAACACCAAACGAGGTTCCTGGT
ACATCGAGGCTCTTGCTCAAGTGTTTTCTGAGCGGGCTTGTGATATGCACGTGGCCGACATGCTGGTTAA
GGTGAACGCACTTATCAAGGATCGGGAAGGTTATGCTCCTGGCACAGAATTCCACCGGTGCAAGGAGATG
TCTGAATACTGCAGCACTCTGTGCCGCCACCTCTACCTGTTCCCAGGACACCCTCCCACACTCGAGGACT
ACAAGGACGACGATGACAAGTGATCTAGAGGGC
