>Addgene plasmid #11811 | pcDNA3-Casp2-Flag | addgene partial sequence | sequence record 18520 | T7 5'-TAATACGACTCACTATAGGG-3'
CGCCCAGTGTGCTGGAATTTCGCCACCATGGCCGCTGACAGGGGACGCAGGATATTGGGAGTGTGTGGCA
TGCATCCTCATCATCAGGAAACTCTAAAAAAGAACCGAGTGGTGCTAGCCAAACAGCTGTTGTTGAGCGA
ATTGTTAGAACATCTTCTGGAGAAGGACATCATCACCTTGGAAATGAGGGAGCTCATCCAGGCCAAAGTG
GGCAGTTTCAGCCAGAATGTGGAACTCCTCAACTTGCTGCCTAAGAGGGGTCCCCAAGCTTTTGATGCCT
TCTGTGAAGCACTGAGGGAGACCAAGCAAGGCCACCTGGAGGATATGTTGCTCACCACCCTTTCTGGGCT
TCAGCATGTACTCCCACCGTTGAGCTGTGACTACGACTTGAGTCTCCCTTTTCCGGTGTGTGAGTCCTGT
CCCCTTTACAAGAAGCTCCGCCTGTCGACAGATACTGTGGAACACTCCCTAGACAATAAAGATGGTCCTG
TCTGCCTTCAGGTGAAGCCTTGCACTCCTGAATTTTATCAAACACACTTCCAGCTGGCATAAAGGTTGCA
GTCTCGGCCTCGTGGCCTAGCACTGGTGTTGAGCAATGTGCACTTCACTGGAGAGAAAGAACTGGAATTT
CGCTCTGGGAGGGGATGTGGACCACAGTACTCTAGTCACCCTCTTCAAGCTTTTGGGCTATGACGTCCAT
GTTCTATGTGACCAGACTGCACAGGAAATG
